>Addgene plasmid #15006 | pEBG ERK | addgene partial sequence | sequence record 21560 | 15006 with pGEX5'
TGGTTCCGCGTGGATCCGCCGCCACCATGGCTCCGGGGGGCGGGGGCGGGGAGCCCAGGGGAACTGCTGG
GGTCGTCCCGGTGGTCCCCGGGGAGGTGGAGGTGGTGAAGGGGCAGCCATTCGACGTGGGCCCACGCTAC
ACGCAGCTGCAGTACATCGGCGAGGGCGCGTACGGCATGGTCAGCTCAGCATATGACCACGTGCGCAAGA
CCAGAGTGGCTATCAAGAAGATCAGCCCCTTCGAGCATCAAACCTACTGTCAGCGCACGCTGAGAGAAAT
CCAGATCTTGCTGCGATTCCGCCATGAGAATGTCATAGGCATCCGAGACATCCTCAGAGCACCCACCCTG
GAAGCCATGAGAGATGTTTACATTGTTCAGGACCTCATGGAGACGGACCTGTACAAGCTGCTAAAGAGCC
AGCAGCTGAGCAATGACCACATCTGCTACTTCCTCTACCAGATCCTCCGGGGCCTCAAGTACATACACTC
GGCCAATGTGCTGCACCGGGACCTGAAGCCCTCCAATCTGCTTATCAACACCACCTGCGACCTTAAGATC
TGTGATTTTGGCCTTGCCCGGATTGCTGACCCTGAGCACGACCACACTGGCTTTCTGACCGAGTATGTGG
CCACACGCTGGTACCGAGCCCCAGAGATCATGCTT
