[The description below was written by a language model from this plasmid's Addgene catalogue record.]
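Description:
pEBG ERK is a mammalian expression plasmid built on the pEBG backbone (about 6 kb without insert), carrying the rat ERK1 coding sequence (Mapk3, also known as p44 MAPK). The backbone supplies an N-terminal glutathione S-transferase (GST) tag, so the insert, which was introduced by restriction enzyme cloning, is expressed in transfected mammalian cells as a GST-ERK1 fusion protein. The plasmid is propagated in E. coli under ampicillin selection; its copy number is listed as unknown. The record does not state the promoter driving expression, the origin of replication, the insert size, or any mammalian selection marker, and no feature table is available to confirm these elements.

ERK1 is a serine/threonine kinase of the MAP kinase family that acts downstream of the Ras–Raf–MEK cascade to relay growth factor and mitogenic signals. Fusing it to GST allows the kinase to be recovered from mammalian cell lysates on glutathione affinity resin, retaining the post-translational modifications and binding partners acquired in the cell. Constructs of this type are generally used for pull-down assays to identify or confirm ERK1-interacting proteins, for isolating the kinase to assess its phosphorylation or activation state, and for in vitro kinase assays on the purified fusion. The record itself does not specify a particular intended application, nor does it indicate whether the insert is wild type or carries any mutations.
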