Addgene plasmid #15006: pEBG ERK
Depositing lab: Raymond Birge. Depositing organization: Rutgers, The State University of New Jersey.
Backbone
  Vector backbone: pEBG
  Backbone manufacturer: Bruce Mayer Lab
  Backbone size w/o insert (bp): 6000
  Vector type: Mammalian Expression
Growth in bacteria
  Bacterial resistance: Ampicillin, 100 μg/mL
  Growth temperature: 37°C
  Growth strain: DH5alpha
  Copy number: Unknown
Gene/Insert
  Gene/Insert name: ERK1
  Species: R. norvegicus (rat)
  Entrez Gene: Mapk3 (a.k.a. ERK1, ERT2, Erk-1, Esrk1, MAPK1, MNK1, Prkm3, p44, p44erk1, p44mapk)
  Tag / fusion protein: GST (N terminal on backbone)
  Cloning method: Restriction Enzyme
  Sequencing primers: 5′ n/a
Terms and licenses: Academic/Nonprofit Terms; Industry Terms: Not Available to Industry
How to cite: pEBG ERK was a gift from Raymond Birge (Addgene plasmid # 15006 ; http://n2t.net/addgene:15006 ; RRID:Addgene_15006)
